>Addgene plasmid #232883 | pML104-LEU2-2 | addgene full sequence | sequence record 462088 | Addgene NGS Result
AAGGAGCTCGGGTCACAGATCCTTAAAGAGCACCCGGTGGAAAACACCCAGCTTCAGAATGAGAAGCTCT
ATCTGTACTACCTTCAAAATGGACGCGATATGTATGTGGACCAAGAGCTTGATATCAACAGGCTCTCAGA
CTACGACGTGGACCACATCGTCCCTCAGAGCTTCCTCAAAGACGACTCAATTGACAATAAGGTGCTGACT
CGCTCAGACAAGAACCGGGGAAAGTCAGATAACGTGCCCTCAGAGGAAGTCGTGAAAAAGATGAAGAACT
ATTGGCGCCAGCTTCTGAACGCAAAGCTAATCACTCAGCGGAAGTTCGACAATCTCACTAAGGCTGAGAG
GGGCGGACTGAGCGAACTGGACAAAGCAGGATTCATTAAACGGCAACTTGTGGAGACTCGGCAGATTACT
AAACATGTAGCCCAAATCCTTGACTCACGCATGAATACCAAGTACGACGAAAACGACAAACTTATCCGCG
AGGTGAAGGTGATTACCCTGAAGTCCAAGCTGGTCAGCGATTTCAGAAAGGACTTTCAATTCTACAAAGT
GCGGGAGATCAATAACTATCATCATGCTCATGACGCATATCTGAATGCCGTGGTGGGAACCGCCCTAATC
AAGAAGTACCCAAAGCTGGAAAGCGAGTTCGTGTACGGAGACTACAAGGTCTACGACGTGCGCAAGATGA
TTGCCAAATCTGAGCAGGAGATCGGAAAGGCCACCGCAAAGTACTTCTTCTACAGCAACATCATGAATTT
CTTCAAGACCGAAATCACCCTTGCAAACGGTGAGATCCGGAAGAGGCCGCTCATCGAGACTAATGGGGAG
ACTGGCGAAATCGTGTGGGACAAGGGCAGAGATTTCGCTACCGTGCGCAAAGTGCTTTCTATGCCTCAAG
TGAACATCGTGAAGAAAACCGAGGTGCAAACCGGAGGCTTTTCTAAGGAATCAATCCTCCCCAAGCGCAA
CTCCGACAAGCTCATTGCAAGGAAGAAGGATTGGGACCCTAAGAAGTACGGCGGATTCGATTCACCAACT
GTGGCTTATTCTGTCCTGGTCGTGGCTAAGGTGGAAAAAGGAAAGTCTAAGAAGCTCAAGAGCGTGAAGG
AACTGCTGGGTATCACCATTATGGAGCGCAGCTCCTTCGAGAAGAACCCAATTGACTTTCTCGAAGCCAA
AGGTTACAAGGAAGTCAAGAAGGACCTTATCATCAAGCTCCCAAAGTATAGCCTGTTCGAACTGGAGAAT
GGGCGGAAGCGGATGCTCGCCTCCGCTGGCGAACTTCAGAAGGGTAATGAGCTGGCTCTCCCCTCCAAGT
ACGTGAATTTCCTCTACCTTGCAAGCCATTACGAGAAGCTGAAGGGGAGCCCCGAGGACAACGAGCAAAA
GCAACTGTTTGTGGAGCAGCATAAGCATTATCTGGACGAGATCATTGAGCAGATTTCCGAGTTTTCTAAA
CGCGTCATTCTCGCTGATGCCAACCTCGATAAAGTCCTTAGCGCATACAATAAGCACAGAGACAAACCAA
TTCGGGAGCAGGCTGAGAATATCATCCACCTGTTCACCCTCACCAATCTTGGTGCCCCTGCCGCATTCAA
GTACTTCGACACCACCATCGACCGGAAACGCTATACCTCCACCAAAGAAGTGCTGGACGCCACCCTCATC
CACCAGAGCATCACCGGACTTTACGAAACTCGGATTGACCTCTCACAGCTCGGAGGGGATGAGGGAGCTC
CCAAGAAAAAGCGCAAGGTAGGTAGTTCCGGATCCTAGACTCTCGAGGCGAATTTCTTATGATTTATGAT
TTTTATTATTAAATAAGTTATAAAAAAAATAAGTGTATACAAATTTTAAAGTGACTCTTAGGTTTTAAAA
CGAAAATTCTTATTCTTGAGTAACTCTTTCCTGTAGGTCAGGTTGCTTTCTCAGGTATAGCATGAGGTCG
CTCTTATTGACCACACCTCTACCGGCATGCCGAGCAAATGCCTGCAAATCGCTCCCCATTTCTCTAGAGC
GGCCGTGGTATCGTTTAGATTGGCAATTACAGTGTCTTAGCTCACATGCTTATAACTAATTACATGACTC
GAAGACATAAAAAACAAAAAAAGCACCACCGACTCGGTGCCACTTTTTCAAGTTGATAACGGACTAGCCT
TATTTTAACTTGCTATTTCTAGCTCTAAAACTGTTCAGGTCTAACACTACCGATCATTTATCTTTCACTG
CGGAGAAGTTTCGAACGCCGAAACATGCGCACCAACTTTCACTTCTACAGCGTTTGACCAAAATCTTTTG
AACAGAACATTGTAGGGTGTGAAAAAATGCGCACCTTTACCGCTAGCCCAAGAGGGCACTACAAAATCTA
GAGTTGTACTTCAAACGTACATGTAATCACCTTGTATATACTCGAAAGAAAACATCAAGTTTCTGTATAA
ATATGAGTGAAAGCATAATCATACATTATCTTTTCAAAGATTGTCCGCGGTGGAGCTCCAGCTTTTGTTC
CCTTTAGTGAGGGTTAATTGCGCGCTTGGCGTAATCATGGTCATAGCTGTTTCCTGTGTGAAATTGTTAT
CCGCTCACAATTCCACACAACATACGAGCCGGAAGCATAAAGTGTAAAGCCTGGGGTGCCTAATGAGTGA
GCTAACTCACATTAATTGCGTTGCGCTCACTGCCCGCTTTCCAGTCGGGAAACCTGTCGTGCCAGCTGCA
TTAATGAATCGGCCAACGCGCGGGGAGAGGCGGTTTGCGTATTGGGCGCTCTTCCGCTTCCTCGCTCACT
GACTCGCTGCGCTCGGTCGTTCGGCTGCGGCGAGCGGTATCAGCTCACTCAAAGGCGGTAATACGGTTAT
CCACAGAATCAGGGGATAACGCAGGAAAGAACATGTGAGCAAAAGGCCAGCAAAAGGCCAGGAACCGTAA
AAAGGCCGCGTTGCTGGCGTTTTTCCATAGGCTCCGCCCCCCTGACGAGCATCACAAAAATCGACGCTCA
AGTCAGAGGTGGCGAAACCCGACAGGACTATAAAGATACCAGGCGTTTCCCCCTGGAAGCTCCCTCGTGC
GCTCTCCTGTTCCGACCCTGCCGCTTACCGGATACCTGTCCGCCTTTCTCCCTTCGGGAAGCGTGGCGCT
TTCTCATAGCTCACGCTGTAGGTATCTCAGTTCGGTGTAGGTCGTTCGCTCCAAGCTGGGCTGTGTGCAC
GAACCCCCCGTTCAGCCCGACCGCTGCGCCTTATCCGGTAACTATCGTCTTGAGTCCAACCCGGTAAGAC
ACGACTTATCGCCACTGGCAGCAGCCACTGGTAACAGGATTAGCAGAGCGAGGTATGTAGGCGGTGCTAC
AGAGTTCTTGAAGTGGTGGCCTAACTACGGCTACACTAGAAGAACAGTATTTGGTATCTGCGCTCTGCTG
AAGCCAGTTACCTTCGGAAAAAGAGTTGGTAGCTCTTGATCCGGCAAACAAACCACCGCTGGTAGCGGTG
GTTTTTTTGTTTGCAAGCAGCAGATTACGCGCAGAAAAAAAGGATCTCAAGAAGATCCTTTGATCTTTTC
TACGGGGTCTGACGCTCAGTGGAACGAAAACTCACGTTAAGGGATTTTGGTCATGAGATTATCAAAAAGG
ATCTTCACCTAGATCCTTTTAAATTAAAAATGAAGTTTTAAATCAATCTAAAGTATATATGAGTAAACTT
GGTCTGACAGTTACCAATGCTTAATCAGTGAGGCACCTATCTCAGCGATCTGTCTATTTCGTTCATCCAT
AGTTGCCTGACTCCCCGTCGTGTAGATAACTACGATACGGGAGGGCTTACCATCTGGCCCCAGTGCTGCA
ATGATACCGCGAGACCCACGCTCACCGGCTCCAGATTTATCAGCAATAAACCAGCCAGCCGGAAGGGCCG
AGCGCAGAAGTGGTCCTGCAACTTTATCCGCCTCCATCCAGTCTATTAATTGTTGCCGGGAAGCTAGAGT
AAGTAGTTCGCCAGTTAATAGTTTGCGCAACGTTGTTGCCATTGCTACAGGCATCGTGGTGTCACGCTCG
TCGTTTGGTATGGCTTCATTCAGCTCCGGTTCCCAACGATCAAGGCGAGTTACATGATCCCCCATGTTGT
GCAAAAAAGCGGTTAGCTCCTTCGGTCCTCCGATCGTTGTCAGAAGTAAGTTGGCCGCAGTGTTATCACT
CATGGTTATGGCAGCACTGCATAATTCTCTTACTGTCATGCCATCCGTAAGATGCTTTTCTGTGACTGGT
GAGTACTCAACCAAGTCATTCTGAGAATAGTGTATGCGGCGACCGAGTTGCTCTTGCCCGGCGTCAATAC
GGGATAATACCGCGCCACATAGCAGAACTTTAAAAGTGCTCATCATTGGAAAACGTTCTTCGGGGCGAAA
ACTCTCAAGGATCTTACCGCTGTTGAGATCCAGTTCGATGTAACCCACTCGTGCACCCAACTGATCTTCA
GCATCTTTTACTTTCACCAGCGTTTCTGGGTGAGCAAAAACAGGAAGGCAAAATGCCGCAAAAAAGGGAA
TAAGGGCGACACGGAAATGTTGAATACTCATACTCTTCCTTTTTCAATATTATTGAAGCATTTATCAGGG
TTATTGTCTCATGAGCGGATACATATTTGAATGTATTTAGAAAAATAAACAAATAGGGGTTCCGCGCACA
TTTCCCCGAAAAGTGCCACCTGAACGAAGCATCTGTGCTTCATTTTGTAGAACAAAAATGCAACGCGAGA
GCGCTAATTTTTCAAACAAAGAATCTGAGCTGCATTTTTACAGAACAGAAATGCAACGCGAAAGCGCTAT
TTTACCAACGAAGAATCTGTGCTTCATTTTTGTAAAACAAAAATGCAACGCGAGAGCGCTAATTTTTCAA
ACAAAGAATCTGAGCTGCATTTTTACAGAACAGAAATGCAACGCGAGAGCGCTATTTTACCAACAAAGAA
TCTATACTTCTTTTTTGTTCTACAAAAATGCATCCCGAGAGCGCTATTTTTCTAACAAAGCATCTTAGAT
TACTTTTTTTCTCCTTTGTGCGCTCTATAATGCAGTCTCTTGATAACTTTTTGCACTGTAGGTCCGTTAA
GGTTAGAAGAAGGCTACTTTGGTGTCTATTTTCTCTTCCATAAAAAAAGCCTGACTCCACTTCCCGCGTT
TACTGATTACTAGCGAAGCTGCGGGTGCATTTTTTCAAGATAAAGGCATCCCCGATTATATTCTATACCG
ATGTGGATTGCGCATACTTTGTGAACAGAAAGTGATAGCGTTGATGATTCTTCATTGGTCAGAAAATTAT
GAACGGTTTCTTCTATTTTGTCTCTATATACTACGTATAGGAAATGTTTACATTTTCGTATTGTTTTCGA
TTCACTCTATGAATAGTTCTTACTACAATTTTTTTGTCTAAAGAGTAATACTAGAGATAAACATAAAAAA
TGTAGAGGTCGAGTTTAGATGCAAGTTCAAGGAGCGAAAGGTGGATGGGTAGGTTATATAGGGATATAGC
ACAGAGATATATAGCAAAGAGATACTTTTGAGCAATGTTTGTGGAAGCGGTATTCGCAATATTTTAGTAG
CTCGTTACAGTCCGGTGCGTTTTTGGTTTTTTGAAAGTGCGTCTTCAGAGCGCTTTTGGTTTTCAAAAGC
GCTCTGAAGTTCCTATACTTTCTAGAGAATAGGAACTTCGGAATAGGAACTTCAAAGCGTTTCCGAAAAC
GAGCGCTTCCGAAAATGCAACGCGAGCTGCGCACATACAGCTCACTGTTCACGTCGCACCTATATCTGCG
TGTTGCCTGTATATATATATACATGAGAAGAACGGCATAGTGCGTGTTTATGCTTAAATGCGTACTTATA
TGCGTCTATTTATGTAGGATGAAAGGTAGTCTAGTACCTCCTGTGATATTATCCCATTCCATGCGGGGTA
TCGTATGCTTCCTTCAGCACTACCCTTTAGCTGTTCTATATGCTGCCACTCCTCAATTGGATTAGTCTCA
TCCTTCAATGCTATCATTTCCTTTGATATTGGATCATACTAAGAAACCATTATTATCATGACATTAACCT
ATAAAAATAGGCGTATCACGAGGCCCTTTCGTCTCGCGCGTTTCGGTGATGACGGTGAAAACCTCTGACA
CATGCAGCTCCCGGAGACGGTCACAGCTTGTCTGTAAGCGGATGCCGGGAGCAGACAAGCCCGTCAGGGC
GCGTCAGCGGGTGTTGGCGGGTGTCGGGGCTGGCTTAACTATGCGGCATCAGAGCAGATTGTACTGAGAG
TGCACCATACCACCTTTTCAATTCATCATTTTTTTTTTATTCTTTTTTTTGATTTCGGTTTCCTTGAAAT
TTTTTTGATTCGGTAATCTCCGAACAGAAGGAAGAACGAAGGAAGGAGCACAGACTTAGATTGGTATATA
TACGCATATGTAGTGTTGAAGAAACATGAAATTGCCCAGTATTCTTAACCCAACTGCACAGAACAAAAAC
CTGCAGGAAACGAAGATAAATCATGTCGAAAGCTACATATAAGGAACGTGCTGCTACTCATCCTAGTCCT
GTTGCTGCCAAGCTATTTAATATCATGCACGAAAAGCAAACAAACTTGTGTGCTTCATTGGATGTTCGTA
CCACCAAGGAATTACTGGAGTTAGTTGAAGCATTAGGTCCCAAAATTTGTTTACTAAAAACACATGTGGA
TATCTTGACTGATTTTTCCATGGAGGGCACAGTTAAGCCGCTAAAGGCATTATCCGCCAAGTACAATTTT
TTACTCTTCGAAGACAGAAAATTTGCTGACATTGGTAATACAGTCAAATTGCAGTACTCTGCGGGTGTAT
ACAGAATAGCAGAATGGGCAGACATTACGAATGCACACGGTGTGGTGGGCCCAGGTATTGTTAGCGGTTT
GAAGCAGGCGGCAGAAGAAGTAACAAAGGAACCTAGAGGCCTTTTGATGTTAGCAGAATTGTCATGCAAG
GGCTCCCTATCTACTGGAGAATATACTAAGGGTACTGTTGACATTGCGAAGAGCGACAAAGATTTTGTTA
TCGGCTTTATTGCTCAAAGAGACATGGGTGGAAGAGATGAAGGTTACGATTGGTTGATTATGACACCCGG
TGTGGGTTTAGATGACAAGGGAGACGCATTGGGTCAACAGTATAGAACCGTGGATGATGTGGTCTCTACA
GGATCTGACATTATTATTGTTGGAAGAGGACTATTTGCAAAGGGAAGGGATGCTAAGGTAGAGGGTGAAC
GTTACAGAAAAGCAGGCTGGGAAGCATATTTGAGAAGATGCGGCCAGCAAAACTAAAAAACTGTATTATA
AGTAAATGCATGTATACTAAACTCACAAATTAGAGCTTCAATTTAATTATATCAGTTATTACCCTATGCG
GTGTGAAATACCGCACAGATGCGTAAGGAGAAAATACCGCATCAGGAAATTGTAAGCGTTAATATTTTGT
TAAAATTCGCGTTAAATTTTTGTTAAATCAGCTCATTTTTTAACCAATAGGCCGAAATCGGCAAAATCCC
TTATAAATCAAAAGAATAGACCGAGATAGGGT
[37 nt withheld, positions 7593-7629]
AAAGAACGTGGACTCCAACGTCAAAGG
[49 nt withheld, positions 7657-7705]
T
[91 nt withheld, positions 7707-7797]
G
[124 nt withheld, positions 7799-7922]
CCATTCGCCATTCAGGCTGCGCAACTGTTGGGAAGGGCGATCGGTGCGGGCCTCTTCGCTATTACGCCAG
CTGGCGAAAGGGGGATGTGCTGCAAGGCGATTAAGTTGGGTAACGCCAGGGTTTTCCCAGTCACGACGTT
GTAAAACGACGGCCAGTGAGCGCGCGTAATACGACTCACTATAGGGCGAATTGGGTACCGGGCCCCCCCT
CGAGGTCGACGGTATCGATAAGCTTGATATCGAATTCAGTCTACTAGTCAGTTCGAGTTTATCATTATCA
ATACTGCCATTTCAAAGAATACGTAAATAATTAATAGTAGTGATTTTCCTAACTTTATTTAGTCAAAAAA
TTAGCCTTTTAATTCTGCTGTAACCCGTACATGCCCAAAATAGGGGGCGGGTTACACAGAATATATAACA
TCGTAGGTGTCTGGGTGAACAGTTTATTCCTGGCATCCACTAAATATAATGGAGCCCGCTTTTTAAGCTG
GCATCCAGAAAAAAAAAGAATCCCAGCACCAAAATATTGTTTTCTTCACCAACCATCAGTTCATAGGTCC
ATTCTCTTAGCGCAACTACAGAGAACAGGGGCACAAACAGGCAAAAAACGGGCACAACCTCAATGGAGTG
ATGCAACCTGCCTGGAGTAAATGATGACACAAGGCAATTGACCCACGCATGTATCTATCTCATTTTCTTA
CACCTTCTATTACCTTCTGCTCTCTCTGATTTGGAAAAAGCTGAAAAAAAAGGTTGAAACCAGTTCCCTG
AAATTATTCCCCTACTTGACTAATAAGTATATAAAGACGGTAGGTATTGATTGTAATTCTGTAAATCTAT
TTCTTAAACTTCTTAAATTCTACTTTTATAGTTAGTCTTTTTTTTAGTTTTAAAACACCAAGAACTTAGT
TTCGAATAAACACACATAAACAAACAAAAGATCTGATATGGATCGAATTAGATCTCGCCACCATGGACAA
GAAGTATTCTATCGGACTGGACATCGGGACTAATAGCGTCGGGTGGGCCGTCATCACTGACGAGTACAAG
GTGCCCTCTAAGAAGTTCAAGGTGCTCGGGAACACCGACCGGCATTCCATCAAGAAAAATCTGATCGGAG
CTCTCCTCTTTGATTCAGGGGAGACCGCTGAAGCAACCCGCCTCAAGCGGACTGCTAGACGGCGGTACAC
CAGGAGGAAGAACCGGATTTGTTACCTTCAAGAGATATTCTCCAACGAAATGGCAAAGGTCGACGACAGC
TTCTTCCATAGGCTGGAAGAATCATTCCTCGTGGAAGAGGATAAGAAGCATGAACGGCATCCCATCTTCG
GTAATATCGTCGACGAGGTGGCCTATCACGAGAAATACCCAACCATCTACCATCTTCGCAAAAAGCTGGT
GGACTCAACCGACAAGGCAGACCTCCGGCTTATCTACCTGGCCCTGGCCCACATGATTAAGTTCAGAGGC
CACTTCCTGATCGAGGGCGACCTCAATCCTGACAATAGCGATGTGGATAAACTGTTCATCCAGCTGGTGC
AGACTTACAACCAGCTCTTTGAAGAGAACCCCATCAATGCAAGCGGAGTCGATGCCAAGGCCATTCTGTC
AGCCCGGCTGTCAAAGAGCCGCAGACTTGAGAATCTTATCGCTCAGCTGCCGGGTGAAAAGAAAAATGGA
CTGTTCGGGAACCTGATTGCTCTTTCACTTGGGCTGACTCCCAATTTCAAGTCTAATTTCGACCTGGCAG
AGGATGCCAAGCTGCAACTGTCCAAGGACACCTATGATGACGATCTCGACAACCTCCTGGCCCAGATCGG
TGACCAATACGCCGACCTTTTCCTTGCTGCTAAGAATCTTTCTGACGCCATCCTGCTGTCTGACATTCTC
CGCGTGAACACTGAAATCACCAAGGCCCCTCTTTCAGCTTCAATGATTAAGCGGTATGATGAGCACCACC
AGGACCTGACCCTGCTTAAGGCACTCGTCCGGCAGCAGCTTCCGGAGAAGTACAAGGAAATCTTCTTTGA
CCAGTCAAAGAATGGATACGCCGGCTACATCGACGGAGGTGCCTCCCAAGAGGAATTTTATAAGTTTATC
AAACCTATCCTTGAGAAGATGGACGGCACCGAAGAGCTCCTCGTGAAACTGAATCGGGAGGATCTGCTGC
GGAAGCAGCGCACTTTCGACAATGGGAGCATTCCCCACCAGATCCATCTTGGGGAGCTTCACGCCATCCT
TCGGCGCCAAGAGGACTTCTACCCCTTTCTTAAGGACAACAGGGAGAAGATTGAGAAAATTCTCACTTTC
CGCATCCCCTACTACGTGGGACCCCTCGCCAGAGGAAATAGCCGGTTTGCTTGGATGACCAGAAAGTCAG
AAGAAACTATCACTCCCTGGAACTTCGAAGAGGTGGTGGACAAGGGAGCCAGCGCTCAGTCATTCATCGA
ACGGATGACTAACTTCGATAAGAACCTCCCCAATGAGAAGGTCCTGCCGAAACATTCCCTGCTCTACGAG
TACTTTACCGTGTACAACGAGCTGACCAAGGTGAAATATGTCACCGAAGGGATGAGGAAGCCCGCATTCC
TGTCAGGCGAACAAAAGAAGGCAATTGTGGACCTTCTGTTCAAGACCAATAGAAAGGTGACCGTGAAGCA
GCTGAAGGAGGACTATTTCAAGAAAATTGAATGCTTCGACTCTGTGGAGATTAGCGGGGTCGAAGATCGG
TTCAACGCAAGCCTGGGTACCTACCATGATCTGCTTAAGATCATCAAGGACAAGGATTTTCTGGACAATG
AGGAGAAAGAGGACATCCTTGAGGACATTGTCCTGACTCTCACTCTGTTCGAGGACCGGGAAATGATCGA
GGAGAGGCTTAAGACCTACGCCCATCTGTTCGACGATAAAGTGATGAAGCAACTTAAACGGAGAAGATAT
ACCGGATGGGGACGCCTTAGCCGCAAACTCATCAACGGAATCCGGGACAAACAGAGCGGAAAGACCATTC
TTGATTTCCTTAAGAGCGACGGATTCGCTAATCGCAACTTCATGCAACTTATCCATGATGATTCCCTGAC
CTTTAAGGAGGACATCCAGAAGGCCCAAGTGTCTGGACAAGGTGACTCACTGCACGAGCATATCGCAAAT
CTGGCTGGTTCACCCGCTATTAAGAAGGGTATTCTCCAGACCGTGAAAGTCGTGGACGAGCTGGTCAAGG
TGATGGGTCGCCATAAACCAGAGAACATTGTCATCGAGATGGCCAGGGAAAACCAGACTACCCAGAAGGG
ACAGAAGAACAGCAGGGAGCGGATGAAAAGAATTGAGGAAGGGATT
Features (pLannotate 1.2.2; 24 found; start..end, strand, type, name):
   1798..1985    +  terminator     ADH1 terminator: S. cerevisiae ADH1; transcription terminator for the S. cerevisiae alcohol dehydrogenase 1 (ADH1) gene
   2103..2122    -  terminator     SUP4 terminator: transcription terminator for the S. cerevisiae SUP4 tRNA gene
   2127..2201    -  misc_RNA       gRNA scaffold: guide RNA scaffold for the Streptococcus pyogenes CRISPR/Cas9 system
   2222..2490    -  promoter       SNR52 promoter: promoter for the S. cerevisiae small nucleolar RNA gene SNR52
   2521..2539    -  promoter       T3 promoter: promoter for bacteriophage T3 RNA polymerase
   2582..2604    -  protein_bind   lac operator (fragment): The lac repressor binds to the lac operator to inhibit transcription in E. coli. This inhibition can be relieved by adding lactose or isopropyl-β-D-thiogalactopyranoside (IPTG). lac repressor encoded by lacI
   2608..2638    -  promoter       lac promoter: promoter for the E. coli lac operon
   2653..2674    -  protein_bind   CAP binding site: CAP binding activates transcription in the presence of cAMP. E. coli catabolite activator protein
   2687..2779    -  CDS            lacI (fragment): lac repressor; lacI; The lac repressor binds to the lac operator to inhibit transcription in E. coli. This inhibition can be relieved by adding lactose or isopropyl-β-D-thiogalactopyranoside (IPTG).
   2962..3550    -  rep_origin     ori: high-copy-number ColE1/pMB1/pBR322/pUC origin of replication
   3721..4581    -  CDS            AmpR: β-lactamase; bla; confers resistance to ampicillin, carbenicillin, and related antibiotics
   4582..4686    -  promoter       AmpR promoter: bla
   4713..6055    -  rep_origin     2μ ori: yeast 2μ plasmid origin of replication
   6123..6158    +  CDS            rop (fragment): Rop protein, which maintains plasmids at low copy number; rop
   6260..6309    +  misc_feature   bom (fragment): basis of mobility region from pBR322
   6317..6532    +  promoter       URA3 promoter: S. cerevisiae URA3
   6533..7336    +  CDS            URA3: orotidine-5'-phosphate decarboxylase, required for uracil biosynthesis; S. cerevisiae URA3; yeast auxotrophic marker, counterselectable with 5-fluoroorotic acid (5-FOA)
   7415..7466    +  misc_feature   bom (fragment): basis of mobility region from pBR322
   7494..7922    -  rep_origin     f1 ori (sequence partly withheld): f1 bacteriophage origin of replication; arrow indicates direction of (+) strand synthesis
   7926..8081    -  CDS            lacZα (fragment): LacZα fragment of β-galactosidase; lacZ fragment
   8089..8107    +  promoter       T7 promoter: promoter for bacteriophage T7 RNA polymerase
   8116..8169    -  misc_feature   MCS (fragment): pBluescript multiple cloning site
   8194..8860    +  promoter       GAP promoter: S. cerevisiae TDH3; promoter for glyceraldehyde-3-phosphate dehydrogenase
   8895..1740    +  CDS            cas9 (across the origin): CAS9_STRP1 - Also known as csn1 From Streptococcus pyogenes serotype M1.
