[The description below was written by a language model from this plasmid's Addgene catalogue record and pLannotate feature annotations shown in this document.]
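Description:
pML104-LEU2-2 is a yeast CRISPR/Cas9 expression plasmid built on the pML104 backbone, an E. coli–S. cerevisiae shuttle vector of about 11.3 kb. In bacteria it replicates from a high-copy ColE1/pUC-type origin and is selected with ampicillin through the AmpR (β-lactamase) gene. In budding yeast it is maintained by the 2μ origin and selected by uracil prototrophy through a URA3 cassette with its own promoter. Because URA3 is counterselectable with 5-fluoroorotic acid, cells that have lost the plasmid can be recovered after editing. The backbone also carries pBluescript-type remnants, including an f1 origin, T3 and T7 promoters, lac promoter/operator elements and a lacZα fragment, which play no role in the CRISPR function.

The plasmid carries two expression units. Streptococcus pyogenes Cas9 is transcribed from the strong constitutive GAP (TDH3) promoter and terminated by the ADH1 terminator; its coding sequence spans the numbering origin of the circular record. On the opposite strand, the SNR52 small nucleolar RNA promoter drives a single guide RNA consisting of a 20-nucleotide spacer fused to the S. pyogenes gRNA scaffold, ending at the SUP4 tRNA terminator. The spacer was inserted as a short 33 bp fragment between SwaI and BclI sites, both destroyed during cloning, and it directs Cas9 to the S. cerevisiae LEU2 gene (YCL018W).

Delivering both nuclease and guide from one plasmid allows targeted cleavage at the LEU2 locus in yeast. The record states no purpose beyond LEU2 targeting and does not describe a repair template. The "-2" in the name may mark it as one of several LEU2 guides, but the record does not say so.
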