Addgene plasmid #232883: pML104-LEU2-2
Purpose: Plasmid expressing Cas9 and gRNA GGTAGTGTTAGACCTGAACA which targets the LEU2 gene.
Depositing lab: Jolanda Van Leeuwen. Depositing organization: University of Massachusetts, Worcester. Publication: The modifiers that cause changes in gene essentiality. Batte A, Bosch-Guiteras N, Pons C, Ota M, Lopes M, Sharma S, Tellini N, Paltenghi C, Conti M, Kan KT, Ho UL, Wiederkehr M, Barraud J, Ashe M, Aloy P, Liti G, Chabes A, Parts L, van Leeuwen J. Cell Syst. 2026 Mar 2:101515. doi: 10.1016/j.cels.2025.101515. PubMed 41775267.
Backbone
  Vector backbone: pML104
  Backbone manufacturer: Laughery et al, 2015, Yeast
  Backbone size w/o insert (bp): 11240
  Vector type: Yeast Expression, CRISPR
  Selectable markers: URA3
Growth in bacteria
  Bacterial resistance: Ampicillin, 100 μg/mL
  Growth temperature: 37°C
  Growth strain: DH5alpha
  Copy number: High Copy
Gene/Insert
  Gene/Insert name: LEU2 gRNA (alt name: YCL018W)
  gRNA/shRNA sequence: GGTAGTGTTAGACCTGAACA
  Species: S. cerevisiae (budding yeast)
  Insert size (bp): 33
  Entrez Gene: LEU2 (a.k.a. YCL018W)
  Promoter: snR52
  Cloning method: Restriction Enzyme; 5′ cloning site SwaI (destroyed during cloning); 3′ cloning site BclI (destroyed during cloning)
Terms and licenses: Academic/Nonprofit Terms; Industry Terms: Not Available to Industry
How to cite: pML104-LEU2-2 was a gift from Jolanda Van Leeuwen (Addgene plasmid # 232883 ; http://n2t.net/addgene:232883 ; RRID:Addgene_232883)
